Addgene plasmid #194565: pRK5-mEGFP-HMGB3-MUT
Purpose: Mammalian Expression of mEGFP-HMGB3 Mutant (K161Ifs*55) Fusion Protein
Depositing lab: Denes Hnisz. Publication: Aberrant phase separation and nucleolar dysfunction in rare genetic diseases. Mensah MA, Niskanen H, Magalhaes AP, Basu S, Kircher M, Sczakiel HL, Reiter AMV, Elsner J, Meinecke P, Biskup S, Chung BHY, Dombrowsky G, Eckmann-Scholz C, Hitz MP, Hoischen A, Holterhus PM, Hulsemann W, Kahrizi K, Kalscheuer VM, Kan A, Krumbiegel M, Kurth I, Leubner J, Longardt AC, Moritz JD, Najmabadi H, Skipalova K, Snijders Blok L, Tzschach A, Wiedersberg E, Zenker M, Garcia-Cabau C, Buschow R, Salvatella X, Kraushar ML, Mundlos S, Caliebe A, Spielmann M, Horn D, Hnisz D. Nature. 2023 Feb;614(7948):564-571. doi: 10.1038/s41586-022-05682-1. Epub 2023 Feb 8. PubMed 36755093.
Backbone
  Vector backbone: pRK5
  Vector type: Mammalian Expression
Growth in bacteria
  Bacterial resistance: Ampicillin, 100 μg/mL
  Growth temperature: 37°C
  Growth strain: DH5alpha
  Copy number: High Copy
Gene/Insert
  Gene/Insert name: HMGB3
  Species: H. sapiens (human)
  Mutation: K161Ifs*55
  Entrez Gene: HMGB3 (a.k.a. HMG4, HMG2A, MGC90319)
  Tag / fusion protein: mEGFP (N terminal on insert)
  Cloning method: Gibson Cloning
Terms and licenses: Academic/Nonprofit Terms; Industry Terms: Not Available to Industry
How to cite: pRK5-mEGFP-HMGB3-MUT was a gift from Denes Hnisz (Addgene plasmid # 194565 ; http://n2t.net/addgene:194565 ; RRID:Addgene_194565)
