[The description below was written by a language model from this plasmid's Addgene catalogue record and pLannotate feature annotations shown in this document.]
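Description:
pRK5-mEGFP-HMGB3-MUT is a mammalian expression plasmid of about 6 kb, built on the pRK5 backbone, that produces a disease-associated frameshift variant of human HMGB3 fused at its N terminus to monomeric EGFP. It is propagated in E. coli as a high-copy plasmid through a ColE1/pUC-type origin and selected with ampicillin via the β-lactamase gene. The backbone also carries an M13 phage origin for single-stranded DNA production, along with leftover fragments of lacZα, lacI, rop and bom and a lac promoter/operator region, which are cloning-vector remnants rather than functional parts of the design.

Expression is driven by the human cytomegalovirus immediate-early enhancer and promoter, followed by a short CMV intron A fragment and an SP6 promoter that could support in vitro transcription. The annotation tool labels the fluorescent protein as a SiriusGFP fragment, which is a closest-match call for an EGFP derivative and corresponds to the mEGFP stated in the catalogue entry. A short match to an IgH signal sequence upstream of the GFP is also flagged, but it is only a fragment and the record does not indicate that it is part of the expressed protein. The HMGB3 coding region appears as two overlapping fragments, consistent with the K161Ifs*55 mutation, which shifts the reading frame at lysine 161 and replaces the normal C-terminal region with an altered sequence before a premature stop. An SV40 polyadenylation signal terminates the transcript. An SV40 enhancer/early promoter lies downstream, with no mammalian selection marker annotated, so the plasmid is suited to transient transfection.

The associated publication concerns aberrant phase separation and nucleolar dysfunction in rare genetic diseases, so the construct is presumably used for live-cell imaging of the mutant protein's localisation and condensate behaviour.
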