Features (pLannotate 1.2.2; 22 found; start..end, strand, type, name):
     14..393     +  enhancer       CMV enhancer: human cytomegalovirus immediate early enhancer
    394..597     +  promoter       CMV promoter: human cytomegalovirus (CMV) immediate early promoter
    733..776     +  intron         CMV intron (fragment): modified intron A from human cytomegalovirus
    828..846     +  promoter       SP6 promoter: promoter for bacteriophage SP6 RNA polymerase
    850..887     +  CDS            IgH signal sequence (fragment): signal sequence from the mouse immunoglobulin heavy chain variable region
    939..1653    +  CDS            SiriusGFP (fragment): enhanced GFP (EGFP) derivative that exhibits robust folding and enhanced photostability (Zhong et al., 2019) mammalian codon-optimized
   1659..2147    +  CDS            HMGB3 (fragment): HMGB3_HUMAN - Also known as HMG2A, HMG4. Experimental evidence at protein level: Swiss-Prot protein existence level 1. Multifunctional protein with various roles in different cellular compartments. May act in a redox sensitive manner. Associates with chromatin and binds DNA with a preference to non-canonical DNA structures such as single-stranded DNA. Can bent DNA and enhance DNA flexibility by looping thus providing a mechanism to promote activities on various gene promoters (By similarity). Proposed to be involved in the innate immune response to nucleic acids by acting as a cytoplasmic prom
   2138..2206    +  CDS            HMGB3 (fragment): HMGB3_HUMAN - Also known as HMG2A, HMG4. Experimental evidence at protein level: Swiss-Prot protein existence level 1. Multifunctional protein with various roles in different cellular compartments. May act in a redox sensitive manner. Associates with chromatin and binds DNA with a preference to non-canonical DNA structures such as single-stranded DNA. Can bent DNA and enhance DNA flexibility by looping thus providing a mechanism to promote activities on various gene promoters (By similarity). Proposed to be involved in the innate immune response to nucleic acids by acting as a cytoplasmic prom
   2337..2471    +  polyA_signal   SV40 poly(A) signal: SV40 polyadenylation signal
   2540..2897    +  promoter       SV40 promoter: SV40 enhancer and early promoter
   2916..3070    +  CDS            lacZα (fragment): LacZα fragment of β-galactosidase; lacZ fragment
   3076..3127    -  misc_feature   bom (fragment): basis of mobility region from pBR322
   3146..3526    +  rep_origin     M13 ori (sequence partly withheld): M13 bacteriophage origin of replication; arrow indicates direction of (+) strand synthesis
   3602..3651    -  misc_feature   bom (fragment): basis of mobility region from pBR322
   3753..3788    -  CDS            rop (fragment): Rop protein, which maintains plasmids at low copy number; rop
   3883..3987    +  promoter       AmpR promoter: bla
   3988..4848    +  CDS            AmpR: β-lactamase; bla; confers resistance to ampicillin, carbenicillin, and related antibiotics
   5019..5607    +  rep_origin     ori: high-copy-number ColE1/pMB1/pBR322/pUC origin of replication
   5790..5882    +  CDS            lacI (fragment): lac repressor; lacI; The lac repressor binds to the lac operator to inhibit transcription in E. coli. This inhibition can be relieved by adding lactose or isopropyl-β-D-thiogalactopyranoside (IPTG).
   5895..5916    +  protein_bind   CAP binding site: CAP binding activates transcription in the presence of cAMP. E. coli catabolite activator protein
   5931..5961    +  promoter       lac promoter: promoter for the E. coli lac operon
   5969..5985    +  protein_bind   lac operator: The lac repressor binds to the lac operator to inhibit transcription in E. coli. This inhibition can be relieved by adding lactose or isopropyl-β-D-thiogalactopyranoside (IPTG). lac repressor encoded by lacI
>Addgene plasmid #194565 | pRK5-mEGFP-HMGB3-MUT | addgene full sequence | sequence record 385207 | Addgene NGS Result
TTCGAGCTCGCCCGACATTGATTATTGACTAGTTATTAATAGTAATCAATTACGGGGTCATTAGTTCATA
GCCCATATATGGAGTTCCGCGTTACATAACTTACGGTAAATGGCCCGCCTGGCTGACCGCCCAACGACCC
CCGCCCATTGACGTCAATAATGACGTATGTTCCCATAGTAACGCCAATAGGGACTTTCCATTGACGTCAA
TGGGTGGAGTATTTACGGTAAACTGCCCACTTGGCAGTACATCAAGTGTATCATATGCCAAGTACGCCCC
CTATTGACGTCAATGACGGTAAATGGCCCGCCTGGCATTATGCCCAGTACATGACCTTATGGGACTTTCC
TACTTGGCAGTACATCTACGTATTAGTCATCGCTATTACCATGGTGATGCGGTTTTGGCAGTACATCAAT
GGGCGTGGATAGCGGTTTGACTCACGGGGATTTCCAAGTCTCCACCCCATTGACGTCAATGGGAGTTTGT
TTTGGCACCAAAATCAACGGGACTTTCCAAAATGTCGTAACAACTCCGCCCCATTGACGCAAATGGGCGG
TAGGCGTGTACGGTGGGAGGTCTATATAAGCAGAGCTCGTTTAGTGAACCGTCAGATCGCCTGGAGACGC
CATCCACGCTGTTTTGACCTCCATAGAAGACACCGGGACCGATCCAGCCTCCGCGGCCGGGAACGGTGCA
TTGGAACGCGGATTCCCCGTGCCAAGAGTGACGTAAGTACCGCCTATAGAGTCTATAGGCCCACCCCCTT
GGCTTCGTTAGAACGCGGCTACAATTAATACATAACCTTATGTATCATACACATACGATTTAGGTGACAC
TATAGAATAACATCCACTTTGCCTTTCTCTCCACAGGTGTCCACTCCCAGGTCCAACTGCACCTCGGTTC
TATCGATTGAATTCGTACCGGTGCCACCATGGTGAGCAAGGGCGAGGAGCTGTTCACCGGGGTGGTGCCC
ATCCTGGTCGAGCTGGACGGCGACGTAAACGGCCACAAGTTCAGCGTGCGCGGCGAGGGCGAGGGCGATG
CCACCAACGGCAAGCTGACCCTGAAGTTCATCTGCACCACCGGCAAGCTGCCCGTGCCCTGGCCCACCCT
CGTGACCACCCTGACCTACGGCGTGCAGTGCTTCAGCCGCTACCCCGACCACATGAAGCAGCACGACTTC
TTCAAGTCCGCCATGCCCGAAGGCTACGTCCAGGAGCGCACCATCTCCTTCAAGGACGACGGCACCTACA
AGACCCGCGCCGAGGTGAAGTTCGAGGGCGACACCCTGGTGAACCGCATCGAGCTGAAGGGCATCGACTT
CAAGGAGGACGGCAACATCCTGGGGCACAAGCTGGAGTACAACTTCAACAGCCACAACGTCTATATCACG
GCCGACAAGCAGAAGAACGGCATCAAGGCGAACTTCAAGATCCGCCACAACGTCGAGGACGGCAGCGTGC
AGCTCGCCGACCACTACCAGCAGAACACCCCCATCGGCGACGGCCCCGTGCTGCTGCCCGACAACCACTA
CCTGAGCACCCAGTCCAAGCTGAGCAAAGACCCCAACGAGAAGCGCGATCACATGGTCCTGCTGGAGTTC
GTGACCGCCGCCGGGATCACTCTCGGCATGGACGAGCTGTACACGGCGATGGCTAAAGGTGACCCCAAGA
AACCAAAGGGCAAGATGTCCGCTTATGCCTTCTTTGTGCAGACATGCAGAGAAGAACATAAGAAGAAAAA
CCCAGAGGTCCCTGTCAATTTTGCGGAATTTTCCAAGAAGTGCTCTGAGAGGTGGAAGACGATGTCCGGG
AAAGAGAAATCTAAATTTGATGAAATGGCAAAGGCAGATAAAGTGCGCTATGATCGGGAAATGAAGGATT
ATGGACCAGCTAAGGGAGGCAAGAAGAAGAAGGATCCTAATGCTCCCAAAAGGCCACCGTCTGGATTCTT
CCTGTTCTGTTCAGAATTCCGCCCCAAGATCAAATCCACAAACCCCGGCATCTCTATTGGAGACGTGGCA
AAAAAGCTGGGTGAGATGTGGAATAATTTAAATGACAGTGAAAAGCAGCCTTACATCACTAAGGCGGCAA
AGCTGAAGGAGAAGTATGAGAAGGATGTTGCTGACTATATAAGTCGAAAGGAAAGTTTGATGGTGCAAAG
GGTCCTGCTAAAGTTGCCCGGAAAAAGGTGGAAGAGGAAGATGAAGAAGAGAAGGAGAAAGAAGAGGAGA
AGAAGAAGGAGAAGGATGAATAAAGAAACTGTTTATCTGTCTCCTTGTGAATACTTAGAGTAGAGTCGAC
CTGCAGAAGCTTGGCCGCCATGGCCCAACTTGTTTATTGCAGCTTATAATGGTTACAAATAAAGCAATAG
CATCACAAATTTCACAAATAAAGCATTTTTTTCACTGCATTCTAGTTGTGGTTTGTCCAAACTCATCAAT
GTATCTTATCATGTCTGGATCGGGAATTAATTCGGCGCAGCACCATGGCCTGAAATAACCTCTGAAAGAG
GAACTTGGTTAGGTACCTTCTGAGGCGGAAAGAACCAGCTGTGGAATGTGTGTCAGTTAGGGTGTGGAAA
GTCCCCAGGCTCCCCAGCAGGCAGAAGTATGCAAAGCATGCATCTCAATTAGTCAGCAACCAGGTGTGGA
AAGTCCCCAGGCTCCCCAGCAGGCAGAAGTATGCAAAGCATGCATCTCAATTAGTCAGCAACCATAGTCC
CGCCCCTAACTCCGCCCATCCCGCCCCTAACTCCGCCCAGTTCCGCCCATTCTCCGCCCCATGGCTGACT
AATTTTTTTTATTTATGCAGAGGCCGAGGCCGCCTCGGCCTCTGAGCTATTCCAGAAGTAGTGAGGAGGC
TTTTTTGGAGGCCTAGGCTTTTGCAAAAAGCTGTTAACAGCTTGGCACTGGCCGTCGTTTTACAACGTCG
TGACTGGGAAAACCCTGGCGTTACCCAACTTAATCGCCTTGCAGCACATCCCCCTTTCGCCAGCTGGCGT
AATAGCGAAGAGGCCCGCACCGATCGCCCTTCCCAACAGTTGCGCAGCCTGAATGGCGAATGGCGCCTGA
TGCGGTATTTTCTCCTTACGCATCTGTGCGGTATTTCACACCGCATA
[142 nt withheld, positions 3128-3269]
C
[141 nt withheld, positions 3271-3411]
CCTTTGACGTTGGAGTCCACGTTCTTT
[37 nt withheld, positions 3439-3475]
ACCCTATCTCGGGCTATTCTTTTGATTTATAAGGGATTTTGCCGATTTCGGCCTATTGGTTAAAAAATGA
GCTGATTTAACAAAAATTTAACGCGAATTTTAACAAAATATTAACGTTTACAATTTTATGGTGCACTCTC
AGTACAATCTGCTCTGATGCCGCATAGTTAAGCCAGCCCCGACACCCGCCAACACCCGCTGACGCGCCCT
GACGGGCTTGTCTGCTCCCGGCATCCGCTTACAGACAAGCTGTGACCGTCTCCGGGAGCTGCATGTGTCA
GAGGTTTTCACCGTCATCACCGAAACGCGCGAGACGAAAGGGCCTCGTGATACGCCTATTTTTATAGGTT
AATGTCATGATAATAATGGTTTCTTAGACGTCAGGTGGCACTTTTCGGGGAAATGTGCGCGGAACCCCTA
TTTGTTTATTTTTCTAAATACATTCAAATATGTATCCGCTCATGAGACAATAACCCTGATAAATGCTTCA
ATAATATTGAAAAAGGAAGAGTATGAGTATTCAACATTTCCGTGTCGCCCTTATTCCCTTTTTTGCGGCA
TTTTGCCTTCCTGTTTTTGCTCACCCAGAAACGCTGGTGAAAGTAAAAGATGCTGAAGATCAGTTGGGTG
CACGAGTGGGTTACATCGAACTGGATCTCAACAGCGGTAAGATCCTTGAGAGTTTTCGCCCCGAAGAACG
TTTTCCAATGATGAGCACTTTTAAAGTTCTGCTATGTGGCGCGGTATTATCCCGTATTGACGCCGGGCAA
GAGCAACTCGGTCGCCGCATACACTATTCTCAGAATGACTTGGTTGAGTACTCACCAGTCACAGAAAAGC
ATCTTACGGATGGCATGACAGTAAGAGAATTATGCAGTGCTGCCATAACCATGAGTGATAACACTGCGGC
CAACTTACTTCTGACAACGATCGGAGGACCGAAGGAGCTAACCGCTTTTTTGCACAACATGGGGGATCAT
GTAACTCGCCTTGATCGTTGGGAACCGGAGCTGAATGAAGCCATACCAAACGACGAGCGTGACACCACGA
TGCCTGTAGCAATGGCAACAACGTTGCGCAAACTATTAACTGGCGAACTACTTACTCTAGCTTCCCGGCA
ACAATTAATAGACTGGATGGAGGCGGATAAAGTTGCAGGACCACTTCTGCGCTCGGCCCTTCCGGCTGGC
TGGTTTATTGCTGATAAATCTGGAGCCGGTGAGCGTGGGTCTCGCGGTATCATTGCAGCACTGGGGCCAG
ATGGTAAGCCCTCCCGTATCGTAGTTATCTACACGACGGGGAGTCAGGCAACTATGGATGAACGAAATAG
ACAGATCGCTGAGATAGGTGCCTCACTGATTAAGCATTGGTAACTGTCAGACCAAGTTTACTCATATATA
CTTTAGATTGATTTAAAACTTCATTTTTAATTTAAAAGGATCTAGGTGAAGATCCTTTTTGATAATCTCA
TGACCAAAATCCCTTAACGTGAGTTTTCGTTCCACTGAGCGTCAGACCCCGTAGAAAAGATCAAAGGATC
TTCTTGAGATCCTTTTTTTCTGCGCGTAATCTGCTGCTTGCAAACAAAAAAACCACCGCTACCAGCGGTG
GTTTGTTTGCCGGATCAAGAGCTACCAACTCTTTTTCCGAAGGTAACTGGCTTCAGCAGAGCGCAGATAC
CAAATACTGTTCTTCTAGTGTAGCCGTAGTTAGGCCACCACTTCAAGAACTCTGTAGCACCGCCTACATA
CCTCGCTCTGCTAATCCTGTTACCAGTGGCTGCTGCCAGTGGCGATAAGTCGTGTCTTACCGGGTTGGAC
TCAAGACGATAGTTACCGGATAAGGCGCAGCGGTCGGGCTGAACGGGGGGTTCGTGCACACAGCCCAGCT
TGGAGCGAACGACCTACACCGAACTGAGATACCTACAGCGTGAGCTATGAGAAAGCGCCACGCTTCCCGA
AGGGAGAAAGGCGGACAGGTATCCGGTAAGCGGCAGGGTCGGAACAGGAGAGCGCACGAGGGAGCTTCCA
GGGGGAAACGCCTGGTATCTTTATAGTCCTGTCGGGTTTCGCCACCTCTGACTTGAGCGTCGATTTTTGT
GATGCTCGTCAGGGGGGCGGAGCCTATGGAAAAACGCCAGCAACGCGGCCTTTTTACGGTTCCTGGCCTT
TTGCTGGCCTTTTGCTCACATGTTCTTTCCTGCGTTATCCCCTGATTCTGTGGATAACCGTATTACCGCC
TTTGAGTGAGCTGATACCGCTCGCCGCAGCCGAACGACCGAGCGCAGCGAGTCAGTGAGCGAGGAAGCGG
AAGAGCGCCCAATACGCAAACCGCCTCTCCCCGCGCGTTGGCCGATTCATTAATGCAGCTGGCACGACAG
GTTTCCCGACTGGAAAGCGGGCAGTGAGCGCAACGCAATTAATGTGAGTTAGCTCACTCATTAGGCACCC
CAGGCTTTACACTTTATGCTTCCGGCTCGTATGTTGTGTGGAATTGTGAGCGGATAACAATTTCACACAG
GAAACAGCTATGACATGATTACGAATTAA
